>Addgene plasmid #107867 | pClodAcytCh-PIP2PHGFP | addgene full sequence | sequence record 210914 | Addgene Partial NGS Result
ATGAGTATTCAACATTTCCGTGTCGCCCTTATTCCCTTTTTTGCGGCATTTTGCCTTCCTGTTTTTGCTC
ACCCAGAAACGCTGGTGAAAGTAAAAGATGCTGAAGATCAGTTGGGTGCACGAGTGGGTTACATCGAACT
GGATCTCAACAGCGGTAAGATCCTTGAGAGTTTTCGCCCCGAAGAACGTTTTCCAATGATGAGCACTTTT
AAAGTTCTGCTATGTGGCGCGGTATTATCCCGTGTTGACGCCGGGCAAGAGCAACTCGGTCGCCGCATAC
ACTATTCTCAGAATGACTTGGTTGAGTACTCACCAGTCACAGAAAAGCATCTTACGGATGGCATGACAGT
AAGAGAATTATGCAGTGCTGCCATAACCATGAGTGATAACACTGCGGCCAACTTACTTCTGACAACGATC
GGAGGACCGAAGGAGCTAACCGCTTTTTTGCACAACATGGGGGATCATGTAACTCGCCTTGATCGTTGGG
AACCGGAGCTGAATGAAGCCATACCAAACGACGAGCGTGACACCACGATGCCTGCAGCAATGGCAACAAC
GTTGCGCAAACTATTAACTGGCGAACTACTTACTCTAGCTTCCCGGCAACAATTAATAGACTGGATGGAG
GCGGATAAAGTTGCAGGACCACTTCTGCGCTCGGCCCTTCCGGCTGGCTGGTTTATTGCTGATAAATCTG
GAGCCGGTGAGCGTGGGTCTCGCGGTATCATTGCAGCACTGGGGCCAGATGGTAAGCCCTCCCGTATCGT
AGTTATCTACACGACGGGGAGTCAGGCAACTATGGATGAACGAAATAGACAGATCGCTGAGATAGGTGCC
TCACTGATTAAGCATTGGTAACTGTCAGACCAAGTTTACTCATATATACTTTAGATTGATTTAAAACTTC
ATTTTTAATTTAAAAGGATCTAGGTGAAGATCCTTTTTGATAATCTCATGACCAAAATCCCTTAACGTGA
GTTTTCGTTCCACTGAGCGTCAGACCCCACCATGGACACAGCTAACACCACGTCGTCCCTATCTGCTGCC
CTAGGTCTATGAGTGGTTGCTGGATAACTTTACGGGCATGCATAAGGCTCGTATAATATATTCAGGGAGA
CCACAACGGTTTCCCTCTACAAATAATTTTGTTTAACTTTGAGGGACAATAATTTTGTTTAACTTTAAGA
AGGAGATATACATTACTAGTATCGATGGTCTCAAAGGGTGAAGAGGACAACATGGCAATAATTAAAGAGT
TCATGAGATTTAAAGTCCATATGGAGGGTTCAGTCAACGGACACGAGTTCGAGATTGAGGGTGAGGGAGA
GGGAAGGCCATACGAGGGAACTCAGACTGCAAAGTTGAAGGTCACAAAAGGTGGACCTTTACCATTCGCA
TGGGACATATTATCACCACAGTTTATGTATGGTTCTAAGGCATACGTCAAGCACCCAGCTGATATTCCAG
ACTACTTGAAGTTGTCTTTTCCTGAAGGTTTCAAATGGGAGAGGGTCATGAACTTCGAGGACGGAGGAGT
CGTCACTGTCACTCAGGACTCATCTTTGCAGGATGGAGAGTTTATATACAAAGTTAAATTGAGGGGAACA
AACTTCCCATCAGACGGACCAGTCATGCAAAAGAAGACTATGGGTTGGGAGGCTTCTTCAGAGAGGATGT
ACCCAGAGGACGGAGCTTTGAAGGGTGAGATAAAACAAAGGTTGAAATTGAAGGACGGTGGTCACTACGA
CGCTGAAGTTAAGACAACATACAAGGCTAAGAAGCCTGTCCAATTGCCTGGTGCTTATAACGTCAACATT
AAATTGGACATTACTTCTCACAACGAGGATTACACTATTGTCGAGCAATACGAGAGGGCTGAGGGAAGAC
ACTCTACTGGAGGTATGGACGAGTTGTACAAATAATAAGTCGACGTTAATAACAGGCCTGCTGGTAATCG
CAGGCCTTTTTATTTTTTTTTTTAAGATCTAGCGCTGCGGACACATACAAAGTTGCCCACAGATTCCGTG
GATAAGCAGGGGACTAACATGTGAGGCAAAACAGCAGGGCCGCGCCGGTGGCGTTTTTCCATAGGCTCCG
CCCTCCTGCCAGAGTTCACATAAACAGACGCTTTTCCGGTGCATCTGTGGGAGCCGTGAGGCTCAACCAT
GAATCTGACAGTACGGGCGAAACCCGACAGGACTTAAAGATCCCCACCGTTTCCGGCGGGTCGCTCCCTC
TTGCGCTCTCCTGTTCCGACCCTGCCGTTTACCGGATACCTGTTCCGCCTTTCTCCCTTACGGGAAGTGT
GGCGCTTTCTCATAGCTCACACACTGGTATCTCGGCTCGGTGTAGGTCGTTCGCTCCAAGCTGGGCTGTA
AGCAAGAACTCCCCGTTCAGCCCGACTGCTGCGCCTTATCCGGTAACTGTTCACTTGAGTCCAACCCGGA
AAAGCACGGTAAAACGCCACTGGCAGCAGCCATTGGTAACTGGGAGTTCGCAGAGGATTTGTTTAGCTAA
ACACGCGGTTGCTCTTGAAGTGTGCGCCAAAGTCCGGCTACACTGGAAGGACAGATTTGGTTGCTGTGCT
CTGCGAAAGCCAGTTACCACGGTTAAGCAGTTCCCCAACTGACTTAACCTTCGATCAAACCACCTCCCCA
GGTGGTTTTTTCGAAGGTTAAGTCAGTTGGGGAACTGCTTAACCTTCGATCAAACCACCTCCCCAGGTGG
TTTTTTCGTTTACAGGGCAAAAGATTACGCGCAGAAAAAAAGGATCTCAAGAAGATCCTTTGATCAGCGG
CCGCCACAGCTAACACCACGTCGTCCCTATCTGCTGCCCTAGGTCTATGAGTGGTTGCTGGATAACTTTA
CGGGCATGCATAAGGCTCGTATAATATATTCAGGGAGACCACAACGGTTTCCCTCTACAAATAATTTTGT
TTAACTTTCAATTGAAGGAGATATACATACTAGTATCGATGGTGAGCAAGGGCGAGGAGCTGTTCACCGG
GGTGGTGCCCATCCTGGTCGAGCTGGACGGCGACGTAAACGGCCACAAGTTCAGCGTGTCCGGCGAGGGC
GAGGGCGATGCCACCTACGGCAAGCTGACCCTGAAGTTCATCTGCACCACCGGCAAGCTGCCCGTGCCCT
GGCCCACCCTCGTGACCACCCTGACCTACGGCGTGCAGTGCTTCAGCCGCTACCCCGACCACATGAAGCA
GCACGACTTCTTCAAGTCCGCCATGCCCGAAGGCTACGTCCAGGAGCGCACCATCTTCTTCAAGGACGAC
GGCAACTACAAGACCCGCGCCGAGGTGAAGTTCGAGGGCGACACCCTGGTGAACCGCATCGAGCTGAAGG
GCATCGACTTCAAGGAGGACGGCAACATCCTGGGGCACAAGCTGGAGTACAACTACAACAGCCACAACGT
CTATATCATGGCCGACAAGCAGAAGAACGGCATCAAGGTGAACTTCAAGATCCGCCACAACATCGAGGAC
GGCAGCGTGCAGCTCGCCGACCACTACCAGCAGAACACCCCCATCGGCGACGGCCCCGTGCTGCTGCCCG
ACAACCACTACCTGAGCACCCAGTCCGCCCTGAGCAAAGACCCCAACGAGAAGCGCGATCACATGGTCCT
GCTGGAGTTCGTGACCGCCGCCGGGATCACTCTCGGCATGGACGAGCTGTACAAGTCCGGACTCAGATCT
CGAGCTCAAGCTTCGAATTCTGCAGTCGACGGTACCGCGGGCCCGGGATCCATGGACTCGGGCCGGGACT
TCCTGACCCTGCACGGCCTACAGGATGATGAGGATCTACAGGCGCTGCTGAAGGGCAGCCAGCTCCTGAA
GGTGAAGTCCAGCTCATGGAGGAGAGAGCGCTTCTACAAGTTGCAGGAGGACTGCAAGACCATCTGGCAG
GAGTCCCGCAAGGTCATGCGGACCCCGGAGTCCCAGCTGTTCTCCATCGAGGACATTCAGGAGGTGCGAA
TGGGGCACCGCACGGAGGGTCTGGAGAAGTTCGCCCGTGATGTGCCCGAGGACCGCTGCTTCTCCATTGT
CTTCAAGGACCAGCGCAATACACTAGACCTCATCGCCCCATCGCCAGCTGATGCCCAGCACTGGGTGCTG
GGGCTGCACAAGATCATCCACCACTCAGGCTCCATGGACCAGCGTCAGAAGCTACAGCACTGGATTCACT
CCTGCTTGCGAAAAGCTGACAAAAACAAGGACAACAAGATGAGCTTCAAGGAGCTGCAGAACTTCCTGAA
GGAGCTCAACATCCAGTAATGATAAACCGGTTGATGAGTTAATAACAGGCCTGCTGGTAATCGCAGGCCT
TTTTATTTTTTTTTTTGCTAGCAAATTCTTGAAGACGAAAGGGCCTCGTGATACGCCTATTTTTATAGGT
TAATGTCATGATAATAATGGTTTCTTAGACGTCAGGTGGCACTTTTCGGGGAAATGTGCGCGGAACCCCT
ATTTGTTTATTTTTCTAAATACATTCAAATATGTATCCGCTCATGAGACAATAACCCTGATAAATGCTTC
AATAATATTGAAAAAGGAAGAGT
Features (pLannotate 1.2.2; 9 found; start..end, strand, type, name):
      1..861     +  CDS            AmpR: β-lactamase; bla; confers resistance to ampicillin, carbenicillin, and related antibiotics
   1174..1196    +  RBS            RBS: efficient ribosome binding site from bacteriophage T7 gene 10 (Olins and Rangwala, 1989)
   1215..1922    +  CDS            mCherry: mCherry is a basic (constitutively fluorescent) red fluorescent protein published in 2004, derived from Discosoma sp.. It is reported to be a very rapidly-maturing monomer with low acid sensitivity.
   1992..2673    -  rep_origin     CloDF13 ori (fragment): Plasmids containing the CloDF13 (CDF) origin of replication can be propagated in E. coli cells that contain additional plasmids with compatible origins.
   2698..2795    -  rep_origin     CloDF13 ori (fragment): Plasmids containing the CloDF13 (CDF) origin of replication can be propagated in E. coli cells that contain additional plasmids with compatible origins.
   2979..3695    +  CDS            EGFP: EGFP is a basic (constitutively fluorescent) green fluorescent protein published in 1996, derived from Aequorea victoria. It is reported to be a rapidly-maturing weak dimer with moderate acid sensitivity.
   3696..3761    +  misc_feature   MCS: multiple cloning site
   3762..4286    +  CDS            PLCD1 (fragment): PLCD1_HUMAN - Experimental evidence at protein level: Swiss-Prot protein existence level 1. The production of the second messenger molecules diacylglycerol (DAG) and inositol 1,4,5-trisphosphate (IP3) is mediated by activated phosphatidylinositol-specific phospholipase C enzymes (PubMed:9188725). Essential for trophoblast and placental development (By similarity). Binds phosphatidylinositol 4,5-bisphosphate (PubMed:7890667, PubMed:9188725). From Homo sapiens (Human).
   4469..4573    +  promoter       AmpR promoter: bla
