[The description below was written by a language model from this plasmid's Addgene catalogue record and pLannotate feature annotations shown in this document.]
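Description:
pClodAcytCh-PIP2PHGFP is a low-copy bacterial expression plasmid built on the pClodA backbone for use in Escherichia coli. It replicates from a CloDF13 (CDF) origin, which the annotation detects as two adjacent fragments. This origin is compatible with other common plasmid origins, so the construct can be co-maintained with additional plasmids in the same cell. Selection is by ampicillin through the β-lactamase gene driven by its native bla promoter.

The payload consists of two separate fluorescent protein cassettes. According to the catalogue entry, both are driven by proD promoters (listed as "dual"). These promoters were not picked up in the automated feature table, so their positions are not documented there. The first cassette encodes free mCherry preceded by a strong ribosome binding site from phage T7 gene 10. Judging by the "cyt" in the plasmid name, it apparently serves as a soluble cytoplasmic marker. The second cassette, located on the other side of the origin, encodes EGFP fused through a short multiple-cloning-site-derived linker to a fragment of phospholipase Cδ1. This fragment is the pleckstrin homology (PH) domain, which binds phosphatidylinositol 4,5-bisphosphate (PIP2). The annotation matches the fragment to the human protein, although the catalogue lists the insert species as synthetic.

Together the two reporters form a two-colour system: the GFP-PH fusion acts as a PIP2 biosensor, and mCherry provides a reference for diffuse cytoplasmic distribution. The associated work uses E. coli as a platform for studying phosphoinositide biology, which suggests the plasmid is meant to detect PIP2 in bacterial membranes. The sequence record is labelled a partial NGS result, so the feature table may not cover every element.
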