Addgene plasmid #107867: pClodAcytCh-PIP2PHGFP
Purpose: Bacterial expression of Cherry and GFP-PLCδ-PH domain
Depositing lab: Sanford Simon. Depositing organization: Rockefeller University. Publication: Escherichia coli as a platform for the study of phosphoinositide biology. Botero S, Chiaroni-Clarke R, Simon SM. Sci Adv. 2019 Mar 27;5(3):eaat4872. doi: 10.1126/sciadv.aat4872. eCollection 2019 Mar. PubMed 30944849.
Backbone
  Vector backbone: pClodA
  Vector type: Bacterial Expression
Growth in bacteria
  Bacterial resistance: Ampicillin, 100 μg/mL
  Growth temperature: 30°C
  Growth strain: DH5alpha
  Copy number: Low Copy
Gene/Insert
  Gene/Insert name: Cherry and PLCδ-PH domain
  Species: Synthetic
  Promoter: pro D (dual)
  Cloning method: Gibson Cloning
  Sequencing primers: 5′ tgctgtgctctgcgaaagccagt; 3′ CACCTGACGTCTAAGAAACCAT
Resource information
  A portion of this plasmid was derived from a plasmid made by: Dr. Tamas Balla of the Program for Developmental Neuroscience at NIH, kindly provided the original plasmid with the PH domain of phospholipase Cδ1 (PLCδ-PH domain) which binds PIP2(42). see references in paper.
Terms and licenses: Academic/Nonprofit Terms; Industry Terms: Not Available to Industry
How to cite: pClodAcytCh-PIP2PHGFP was a gift from Sanford Simon (Addgene plasmid # 107867 ; http://n2t.net/addgene:107867 ; RRID:Addgene_107867)
